Addgene plasmid #215521: pENTR2b-PTPN12-Clover
Purpose: Gateway entry vector with clover-tagged PTP-PEST
Depositing lab: Johanna Ivaska. Depositing organization: Turku Bioscience Centre. Publication: Dynamic regulation of integrin beta1 phosphorylation supports invasion of breast cancer cells. Conway JRW, Joshi O, Kaivola J, Follain G, Gounis M, Kuhl D, Ivaska J. Nat Cell Biol. 2025 May 26. doi: 10.1038/s41556-025-01663-4. PubMed 40419795.
Backbone
  Vector backbone: pENTR2b
  Backbone manufacturer: Thermo Fisher Scientific Inc.
  Total vector size (bp): 5363
  Vector type: Gateway entry vector
Growth in bacteria
  Bacterial resistance: Kanamycin, 50 μg/mL
  Growth temperature: 37°C
  Growth strain: DH5alpha
  Copy number: High Copy
Gene/Insert
  Gene/Insert name: PTPN12 (alt name: PTP-PEST)
  Species: H. sapiens (human)
  Insert size (bp): 3057
  GenBank ID: NM_002835.4
  Entrez Gene: PTPN12 (a.k.a. PTP-PEST, PTPG1)
  Promoter: none
  Tag / fusion protein: Clover (C terminal on insert)
  Cloning method: Restriction Enzyme; 5′ cloning site SalI (not destroyed); 3′ cloning site NotI (not destroyed)
  Sequencing primers: 5′ attL1_F; 3′ attL2_R
Terms and licenses: Academic/Nonprofit Terms; Industry Terms
How to cite: pENTR2b-PTPN12-Clover was a gift from Johanna Ivaska (Addgene plasmid # 215521 ; http://n2t.net/addgene:215521 ; RRID:Addgene_215521)
