[The description below was written by a language model from this plasmid's Addgene catalogue record and pLannotate feature annotations shown in this document.]
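Description:
pENTR2b-PTPN12-Clover is a 5,363 bp Gateway entry clone built on the commercial pENTR2b backbone and carrying the human protein tyrosine phosphatase PTPN12 (also known as PTP-PEST) fused at its C terminus to the green/yellow fluorescent protein Clover. It is propagated in E. coli as a high-copy plasmid through a ColE1/pUC-type origin and selected with kanamycin via an aminoglycoside phosphotransferase (KanR) gene. The annotation also flags a short fragment resembling the RSF origin, which at under 50 nt is a partial match, not a functional second replicon.

The roughly 3.1 kb insert was placed between the SalI and NotI sites, both of which are retained. It consists of the PTPN12 coding sequence followed after a very short linker by the Clover coding sequence, both in the same orientation. This fusion is flanked by attL1 and attL2 recombination sites. rrnB T1 and T2 transcription terminators lie upstream of attL1, where they limit read-through transcription from the backbone into the insert. The record lists no promoter, as expected for an entry vector, so the plasmid is not meant to express the fusion itself. Instead, an LR Clonase reaction transfers the PTPN12-Clover cassette directionally into any attR-containing destination vector, which supplies the promoter and host-specific elements.

PTPN12 dephosphorylates a range of signalling proteins, including tyrosine kinases such as ERBB2 and PYK2. The Clover tag would allow the expressed phosphatase to be followed by fluorescence. The associated publication concerns regulation of integrin beta1 phosphorylation in breast cancer cell invasion.
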