Features (pLannotate 1.2.2; 9 found; start..end, strand, type, name):
      1..46      +  rep_origin     RSF ori (fragment): Plasmids containing the RSF 1030 origin of replication can be propagated in E. coli cells that contain additional plasmids with compatible origins.
    106..149     -  terminator     rrnB T1 terminator: Escherichia coli rrnB; transcription terminator T1 from the E. coli rrnB gene
    281..308     +  terminator     rrnB T2 terminator: transcription terminator T2 from the E. coli rrnB gene
    358..457     +  protein_bind   attL1: mutant version of attL; recombination site for the Gateway® LR reaction LR Clonase™
    520..2850    +  CDS            PTPN12: PTN12_HUMAN - Experimental evidence at protein level: Swiss-Prot protein existence level 1. Dephosphorylates a range of proteins, and thereby regulates cellular signaling cascades (PubMed:18559503). Dephosphorylates cellular tyrosine kinases, such as ERBB2 and PTK2B/PYK2, and thereby regulates signaling via ERBB2 and PTK2B/PYK2 (PubMed:17329398, PubMed:27134172). Selectively dephosphorylates ERBB2 phosphorylated at 'Tyr-1112', 'Tyr-1196', and/or 'Tyr-1248' (PubMed:27134172). From Homo sapiens (Human).
   2860..3576    +  CDS            Clover: Clover is a basic (constitutively fluorescent) green/yellow fluorescent protein published in 2012, derived from Aequorea victoria. It is reported to be a rapidly-maturing weak dimer with high acid sensitivity.
   3592..3691    -  protein_bind   attL2: mutant version of attL; recombination site for the Gateway® LR reaction LR Clonase™
   3814..4623    +  CDS            KanR: aminoglycoside phosphotransferase; aph(3')-Ia; confers resistance to kanamycin in bacteria or G418 (Geneticin®) in eukaryotes
   4713..5301    +  rep_origin     ori: high-copy-number ColE1/pMB1/pBR322/pUC origin of replication
>Addgene plasmid #215521 | pENTR2b-PTPN12-Clover | addgene full sequence | sequence record 446289 | Addgene NGS Result
CTTTCCTGCGTTATCCCCTGATTCTGTGGATAACCGTATTACCGCTAGCATGGATCTCGGGGACGTCTAA
CTACTAAGCGAGAGTAGGGAACTGCCAGGCATCAAATAAAACGAAAGGCTCAGTCGGAAGACTGGGCCTT
TCGTTTTATCTGTTGTTTGTCGGTGAACGCTCTCCTGAGTAGGACAAATCCGCCGGGAGCGGATTTGAAC
GTTGTGAAGCAACGGCCCGGAGGGTGGCGGGCAGGACGCCCGCCATAAACTGCCAGGCATCAAACTAAGC
AGAAGGCCATCCTGACGGATGGCCTTTTTGCGTTTCTACAAACTCTTCCTGTTAGTTAGTTACTTAAGCT
CGGGCCCCAAATAATGATTTTATTTTGACTGATAGTGACCTGTTCGTTGCAACAAATTGATAAGCAATGC
TTTTTTATAATGCCAACTTTGTACAAAAAAGCAGGCTGGCGCCGGAACCAATTCAGTCGACTGGATCCGG
TACCGAGGAGATCTGCCGCCGCGATCGCCATGGAGCAAGTGGAGATCCTGAGGAAATTCATCCAGAGGGT
CCAGGCCATGAAGAGTCCTGACCACAATGGGGAGGACAACTTCGCCCGGGACTTCATGCGGTTAAGAAGA
TTGTCTACCAAATATAGAACAGAAAAGATATATCCCACAGCCACTGGAGAAAAAGAAGAAAATGTTAAAA
AGAACAGATACAAGGACATACTGCCATTTGATCACAGCCGAGTTAAATTGACATTAAAGACTCCTTCACA
AGATTCAGACTATATCAATGCAAATTTTATAAAGGGCGTCTATGGGCCAAAAGCATATGTAGCAACTCAA
GGACCTTTAGCAAATACAGTAATAGATTTTTGGAGGATGATATGGGAGTATAATGTTGTGATCATTGTAA
TGGCCTGCCGAGAATTTGAGATGGGAAGGAAAAAATGTGAGCGCTATTGGCCTTTGTATGGAGAAGACCC
CATAACGTTTGCACCATTTAAAATTTCTTGTGAGGATGAACAAGCAAGAACAGACTACTTCATCAGGACA
CTCTTACTTGAATTTCAAAATGAATCTCGTAGGCTGTATCAGTTTCATTATGTGAACTGGCCAGACCATG
ATGTTCCTTCATCATTTGATTCTATTCTGGACATGATAAGCTTAATGAGGAAATATCAAGAACATGAAGA
TGTTCCTATTTGTATTCATTGCAGTGCAGGCTGTGGAAGAACAGGTGCCATTTGTGCCATAGATTATACG
TGGAATTTACTAAAAGCTGGGAAAATACCAGAGGAATTTAATGTATTTAATTTAATACAAGAAATGAGAA
CACAAAGGCATTCTGCAGTACAAACAAAGGAGCAATATGAACTTGTTCATAGAGCTATTGCCCAACTGTT
TGAAAAACAGCTACAACTATATGAAATTCATGGAGCTCAGAAAATTGCTGATGGAGTGAATGAAATTAAC
ACTGAAAACATGGTCAGCTCCATAGAGCCTGAAAAACAAGATTCTCCTCCTCCAAAACCACCAAGGACCC
GCAGTTGCCTTGTTGAAGGGGATGCTAAAGAAGAAATACTGCAGCCACCGGAACCTCATCCAGTGCCACC
CATCTTGACACCTTCTCCCCCTTCAGCTTTTCCAACAGTCACTACTGTGTGGCAGGACAATGATAGATAC
CATCCAAAGCCAGTGTTGCATATGGTTTCATCAGAACAACATTCAGCAGACCTCAACAGAAACTATAGTA
AATCAACAGAACTTCCAGGGAAAAATGAATCAACAATTGAACAGATAGATAAAAAATTGGAACGAAATTT
AAGTTTTGAGATTAAGAAGGTCCCTCTCCAAGAGGGACCAAAAAGTTTTGATGGGAACACACTTTTGAAT
AGGGGACATGCAATTAAAATTAAATCTGCTTCACCTTGTATAGCTGATAAAATCTCTAAGCCACAGGAAT
TAAGTTCAGATCTAAATGTCGGTGATACTTCCCAGAATTCTTGTGTGGACTGCAGTGTAACACAATCAAA
CAAAGTTTCAGTTACTCCACCAGAAGAATCCCAGAATTCAGACACACCTCCAAGGCCAGACCGCTTGCCT
CTTGATGAGAAAGGACATGTAACGTGGTCATTTCATGGACCTGAAAATGCCATACCCATACCTGATTTAT
CTGAAGGCAATTCCTCAGATATCAACTATCAAACTAGGAAAACTGTGAGTTTAACACCAAGTCCTACAAC
ACAAGTTGAAACACCTGATCTTGTGGATCATGATAACACTTCACCACTCTTCAGAACACCCCTCAGTTTT
ACTAATCCACTTCACTCTGATGACTCAGACTCAGATGAAAGAAACTCTGATGGTGCTGTGACCCAGAATA
AAACTAATATTTCAACAGCAAGTGCCACAGTTTCTGCTGCCACTAGTACTGAAAGCATTTCTACTAGGAA
AGTATTGCCAATGTCCATTGCTAGACATAATATAGCAGGAACAACACATTCAGGTGCTGAAAAAGATGTT
GATGTTAGTGAAGATTCACCTCCTCCCCTACCTGAAAGAACTCCTGAATCGTTTGTGTTAGCAAGTGAAC
ATAATACACCTGTAAGATCGGAATGGAGTGAACTTCAAAGTCAGGAACGATCTGAACAAAAAAAGTCTGA
AGGCTTGATAACCTCTGAAAATGAGAAATGTGATCATCCAGCGGGAGGTATTCACTATGAAATGTGCATA
GAATGTCCACCTACTTTCAGTGACAAGAGAGAACAAATATCAGAAAATCCAACAGAAGCCACAGATATTG
GTTTTGGTAATCGATGTGGAAAACCCAAAGGACCAAGAGATCCACCTTCATGCGGCCGCATGGTGAGCAA
GGGCGAGGAGCTGTTCACCGGGGTGGTGCCCATCCTGGTCGAGCTGGACGGCGACGTAAACGGCCACAAG
TTCAGCGTCCGCGGCGAGGGCGAGGGCGATGCCACCAACGGCAAGCTGACCCTGAAGTTCATCTGCACCA
CCGGCAAGCTGCCCGTGCCCTGGCCCACCCTCGTGACCACCTTCGGCTACGGCGTGGCCTGCTTCAGCCG
CTACCCCGACCACATGAAGCAGCACGACTTCTTCAAGTCCGCCATGCCCGAAGGCTACGTCCAGGAGCGC
ACCATCTCTTTCAAGGACGACGGTACCTACAAGACCCGCGCCGAGGTGAAGTTCGAGGGCGACACCCTGG
TGAACCGCATCGAGCTGAAGGGCATCGACTTCAAGGAGGACGGCAACATCCTGGGGCACAAGCTGGAGTA
CAACTTCAACAGCCACAACGTCTATATCACGGCCGACAAGCAGAAGAACGGCATCAAGGCTAACTTCAAG
ATCCGCCACAACGTTGAGGACGGCAGCGTGCAGCTCGCCGACCACTACCAGCAGAACACCCCCATCGGCG
ACGGCCCCGTGCTGCTGCCCGACAACCACTACCTGAGCCATCAGTCCGCCCTGAGCAAAGACCCCAACGA
GAAGCGCGATCACATGGTCCTGCTGGAGTTCGTGACCGCCGCCGGGATTACACATGGCATGGACGAGCTG
TACAAGTAGTAAGATATCTAGACCCAGCTTTCTTGTACAAAGTTGGCATTATAAGAAAGCATTGCTTATC
AATTTGTTGCAACGAACAGGTCACTATCAGTCAAAATAAAATCATTATTTGCCATCCAGCTGCAGCTCTG
GCCCGTGTCTCAAAATCTCTGATGTTACATTGCACAAGATAAAAATATATCATCATGAACAATAAAACTG
TCTGCTTACATAAACAGTAATACAAGGGGTGTTATGAGCCATATTCAACGGGAAACGTCGAGGCCGCGAT
TAAATTCCAACATGGATGCTGATTTATATGGGTATAAATGGGCTCGCGATAATGTCGGGCAATCAGGTGC
GACAATCTATCGCTTGTATGGGAAGCCCGATGCGCCAGAGTTGTTTCTGAAACATGGCAAAGGTAGCGTT
GCCAATGATGTTACAGATGAGATGGTCAGACTAAACTGGCTGACGGAATTTATGCCTCTTCCGACCATCA
AGCATTTTATCCGTACTCCTGATGATGCATGGTTACTCACCACTGCGATCCCCGGAAAAACAGCATTCCA
GGTATTAGAAGAATATCCTGATTCAGGTGAAAATATTGTTGATGCGCTGGCAGTGTTCCTGCGCCGGTTG
CATTCGATTCCTGTTTGTAATTGTCCTTTTAACAGCGATCGCGTATTTCGTCTCGCTCAGGCGCAATCAC
GAATGAATAACGGTTTGGTTGATGCGAGTGATTTTGATGACGAGCGTAATGGCTGGCCTGTTGAACAAGT
CTGGAAAGAAATGCATAAACTTTTGCCATTCTCACCGGATTCAGTCGTCACTCATGGTGATTTCTCACTT
GATAACCTTATTTTTGACGAGGGGAAATTAATAGGTTGTATTGATGTTGGACGAGTCGGAATCGCAGACC
GATACCAGGATCTTGCCATCCTATGGAACTGCCTCGGTGAGTTTTCTCCTTCATTACAGAAACGGCTTTT
TCAAAAATATGGTATTGATAATCCTGATATGAATAAATTGCAGTTTCATTTGATGCTCGATGAGTTTTTC
TAATCAGAATTGGTTAATTGGTTGTAACATTATTCAGATTGGGCCCCGTTCCACTGAGCGTCAGACCCCG
TAGAAAAGATCAAAGGATCTTCTTGAGATCCTTTTTTTCTGCGCGTAATCTGCTGCTTGCAAACAAAAAA
ACCACCGCTACCAGCGGTGGTTTGTTTGCCGGATCAAGAGCTACCAACTCTTTTTCCGAAGGTAACTGGC
TTCAGCAGAGCGCAGATACCAAATACTGTTCTTCTAGTGTAGCCGTAGTTAGGCCACCACTTCAAGAACT
CTGTAGCACCGCCTACATACCTCGCTCTGCTAATCCTGTTACCAGTGGCTGCTGCCAGTGGCGATAAGTC
GTGTCTTACCGGGTTGGACTCAAGACGATAGTTACCGGATAAGGCGCAGCGGTCGGGCTGAACGGGGGGT
TCGTGCACACAGCCCAGCTTGGAGCGAACGACCTACACCGAACTGAGATACCTACAGCGTGAGCTATGAG
AAAGCGCCACGCTTCCCGAAGGGAGAAAGGCGGACAGGTATCCGGTAAGCGGCAGGGTCGGAACAGGAGA
GCGCACGAGGGAGCTTCCAGGGGGAAACGCCTGGTATCTTTATAGTCCTGTCGGGTTTCGCCACCTCTGA
CTTGAGCGTCGATTTTTGTGATGCTCGTCAGGGGGGCGGAGCCTATGGAAAAACGCCAGCAACGCGGCCT
TTTTACGGTTCCTGGCCTTTTGCTGGCCTTTTGCTCACATGTT
